>Addgene plasmid #27749 | pUT1159-HQ858703 | depositor full sequence | sequence record 13053 | Author sequence
CAAATAATGATTTTATTTTGACTGATAGTGACCTGTTCGTTGCAACAAATTGATGAGCAATGCTTTTTTA
TAATGCCAACTTTGTACAAAAAAGCAGGCTCCGCGGCCGCCCCCTTCACCATGGCGACAACGACGGACCT
GGGGTTCGAGGCGACGGAGCTCCGCCTGGGCCTGCCCGGCGGCAGCGGCGGGGGAGGGGGAGGGGAGCTG
GCGCTGGGCGGCGAGGGGAGGAGCTCGTCCTCCGCCTCCGGCAAGAGGGGCTTCGCCGAGACCATCGACC
TGAAGCTGAAGCTGGAGCCAGCGGCCGTCGTGGAGGCGGAGGAGGAGGAGGAGGACCACGGCGTTGCTGT
TGCCCTTGAGAAGGAGGAGGAGGCCGGGAAGATGAAGCGGTCCCCGAGCCAGAGCAGCGTCGCCGCCGCC
GCCGTGCTGGCTGACCCCGCCGAGAAGCCGCGCGCCGCCAAGGCTCAGGTGGTGGGATGGCCACCGGTCC
GGTCGTTCCGGAAGAACATCATGTCCGTGCAGTCCGACAAGGGCGCCGGCAAAGACGCCGCCGCCGCCAA
CGGCGACAAGTCCTCGGCGGCGGCAGGCGGCGGTGCCGCGTTCGTGAAGGTGAGCTTGGACGGCGCGCCC
TACCTGCGCAAAGTGGACCTCAAGATGTACAGGAGCTACCAGCAGCTGTCCAAGGCGCTCGAGAACATGT
TCAGCTCCTTCACCATCGGAAGCTGTGGGTCTCAAGGGATGAACGGCATGAACGAGAGCAAGCTGGTGGA
TCTGCTCAACGGCTCCGAGTACGTGCCGACCTACGAGGACAAGGACGGGGACTGGATGCTCGTCGGCGAT
GTGCCGTGGGAGATGTTCGTCGAATCATGCAAGCGCCTTCGGATCATGAAAGGATCAGAAGCCATTGGCC
TGGCACCAAGGGCCATGGAGAAATGCAAGAACAGAAGCAAGGGTGGGCGCGCCGACCCAGCTTTCTTGTA
CAAAGTTGGCATTATAAGAAAGCATTGCTTATCAATTTGTTGCAACGAACAGGTCACTATCAGTCAAAAT
AAAATCATTATTTGCCATCCAGCTGATATCCCCTATAGTGAGTCGTATTACATGGTCATAGCTGTTTCCT
GGCAGCTCTGGCCCGTGTCTCAAAATCTCTGATGTTACATTGCACAAGATAAAAATATATCATCATGAAC
AATAAAACTGTCTGCTTACATAAACAGTAATACAAGGGGTGTTATGAGCCATATTCAACGGGAAACGTCG
AGGCCGCGATTAAATTCCAACATGGATGCTGATTTATATGGGTATAAATGGGCTCGCGATAATGTCGGGC
AATCAGGTGCGACAATCTATCGCTTGTATGGGAAGCCCGATGCGCCAGAGTTGTTTCTGAAACATGGCAA
AGGTAGCGTTGCCAATGATGTTACAGATGAGATGGTCAGACTAAACTGGCTGACGGAATTTATGCCTCTT
CCGACCATCAAGCATTTTATCCGTACTCCTGATGATGCATGGTTACTCACCACTGCGATCCCCGGAAAAA
CAGCATTCCAGGTATTAGAAGAATATCCTGATTCAGGTGAAAATATTGTTGATGCGCTGGCAGTGTTCCT
GCGCCGGTTGCATTCGATTCCTGTTTGTAATTGTCCTTTTAACAGCGATCGCGTATTTCGTCTCGCTCAG
GCGCAATCACGAATGAATAACGGTTTGGTTGATGCGAGTGATTTTGATGACGAGCGTAATGGCTGGCCTG
TTGAACAAGTCTGGAAAGAAATGCATAAACTTTTGCCATTCTCACCGGATTCAGTCGTCACTCATGGTGA
TTTCTCACTTGATAACCTTATTTTTGACGAGGGGAAATTAATAGGTTGTATTGATGTTGGACGAGTCGGA
ATCGCAGACCGATACCAGGATCTTGCCATCCTATGGAACTGCCTCGGTGAGTTTTCTCCTTCATTACAGA
AACGGCTTTTTCAAAAATATGGTATTGATAATCCTGATATGAATAAATTGCAGTTTCATTTGATGCTCGA
TGAGTTTTTCTAATCAGAATTGGTTAATTGGTTGTAACACTGGCAGAGCATTACGCTGACTTGACGGGAC
GGCGCAAGCTCATGACCAAAATCCCTTAACGTGAGTTACGCGTCGTTCCACTGAGCGTCAGACCCCGTAG
AAAAGATCAAAGGATCTTCTTGAGATCCTTTTTTTCTGCGCGTAATCTGCTGCTTGCAAACAAAAAAACC
ACCGCTACCAGCGGTGGTTTGTTTGCCGGATCAAGAGCTACCAACTCTTTTTCCGAAGGTAACTGGCTTC
AGCAGAGCGCAGATACCAAATACTGTCCTTCTAGTGTAGCCGTAGTTAGGCCACCACTTCAAGAACTCTG
TAGCACCGCCTACATACCTCGCTCTGCTAATCCTGTTACCAGTGGCTGCTGCCAGTGGCGATAAGTCGTG
TCTTACCGGGTTGGACTCAAGACGATAGTTACCGGATAAGGCGCAGCGGTCGGGCTGAACGGGGGGTTCG
TGCACACAGCCCAGCTTGGAGCGAACGACCTACACCGAACTGAGATACCTACAGCGTGAGCATTGAGAAA
GCGCCACGCTTCCCGAAGGGAGAAAGGCGGACAGGTATCCGGTAAGCGGCAGGGTCGGAACAGGAGAGCG
CACGAGGGAGCTTCCAGGGGGAAACGCCTGGTATCTTTATAGTCCTGTCGGGTTTCGCCACCTCTGACTT
GAGCGTCGATTTTTGTGATGCTCGTCAGGGGGGCGGAGCCTATGGAAAAACGCCAGCAACGCGGCCTTTT
TACGGTTCCTGGCCTTTTGCTGGCCTTTTGCTCACATGTTCTTTCCTGCGTTATCCCCTGATTCTGTGGA
TAACCGTATTACCGCCTTTGAGTGAGCTGATACCGCTCGCCGCAGCCGAACGACCGAGCGCAGCGAGTCA
GTGAGCGAGGAAGCGGAAGAGCGCCCAATACGCAAACCGCCTCTCCCCGCGCGTTGGCCGATTCATTAAT
GCAGCTGGCACGACAGGTTTCCCGACTGGAAAGCGGGCAGTGAGCGCAACGCAATTAATACGCGTACCGC
TAGCCAGGAAGAGTTTGTAGAAACGCAAAAAGGCCATCCGTCAGGATGGCCTTCTGCTTAGTTTGATGCC
TGGCAGTTTATGGCGGGCGTCCTGCCCGCCACCCTCCGGGCCGTTGCTTCACAACGTTCAAATCCGCTCC
CGGCGGATTTGTCCTACTCAGGAGAGCGTTCACCGACAAACAACAGATAAAACGAAAGGCCCAGTCTTCC
GACTGAGCCTTTCGTTTTATTTGATGCCTGGCAGTTCCCTACTCTCGCGTTAACGCTAGCATGGATGTTT
TCCCAGTCACGACGTTGTAAAACGACGGCCAGTCTTAAGCTCGGGCCC
Features (pLannotate 1.2.2; 10 found; start..end, strand, type, name):
      1..100     +  protein_bind   attL1: mutant version of attL; recombination site for the Gateway® LR reaction LR Clonase™
    145..948     +  CDS            IAA16: IAA16_ARATH - Experimental evidence at protein level: Swiss-Prot protein existence level 1. Aux/IAA proteins are short-lived transcriptional factors that function as repressors of early auxin response genes at low auxin concentrations. Repression is thought to result from the interaction with auxin response factors (ARFs), proteins that bind to the auxin- responsive promoter element (AuxRE). Formation of heterodimers with ARF proteins may alter their ability to modulate early auxin response genes expression. From Arabidopsis thaliana (Mouse-ear cress).
    965..1064    -  protein_bind   attL2: mutant version of attL; recombination site for the Gateway® LR reaction LR Clonase™
   1082..1100    -  promoter       T7 promoter: promoter for bacteriophage T7 RNA polymerase
   1234..2043    +  CDS            KanR: aminoglycoside phosphotransferase; aph(3')-Ia; confers resistance to kanamycin in bacteria or G418 (Geneticin®) in eukaryotes
   2190..2778    +  rep_origin     ori: high-copy-number ColE1/pMB1/pBR322/pUC origin of replication
   2961..3053    +  CDS            lacI (fragment): lac repressor; lacI; The lac repressor binds to the lac operator to inhibit transcription in E. coli. This inhibition can be relieved by adding lactose or isopropyl-β-D-thiogalactopyranoside (IPTG).
   3108..3135    -  terminator     rrnB T2 terminator: transcription terminator T2 from the E. coli rrnB gene
   3267..3310    +  terminator     rrnB T1 terminator: Escherichia coli rrnB; transcription terminator T1 from the E. coli rrnB gene
   3357..3393    -  CDS            lacZα (fragment): LacZα fragment of β-galactosidase; lacZ fragment
