[The description below was written by a language model from this plasmid's Addgene catalogue record and pLannotate feature annotations shown in this document.]
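Description:
pUT1159-HQ858703 is a Gateway entry clone built on the Invitrogen pENTR/D backbone (2,580 bp without insert; the full depositor sequence is 3,408 nt). It carries an 828 bp coding sequence for a maize (Zea mays) AUX/IAA family transcription factor. The plasmid is maintained in E. coli through a ColE1/pUC-type origin and selected with kanamycin via an aph(3')-Ia KanR gene. The catalogue lists it as low copy, whereas the annotation tool classes the origin as a high-copy type, and the record does not resolve this difference. Upstream rrnB T1 and T2 terminators shield the cloning region from read-through transcription. A T7 promoter sits just outside attL2, oriented back toward the insert. The short lacI and lacZα matches are only backbone fragments.

The insert lies between attL1 and attL2, the recombination sites used in the LR Clonase reaction. The automated annotation labels the open reading frame as Arabidopsis IAA16, which reflects protein homology rather than origin, since the catalogue identifies it as a maize gene. Aux/IAA proteins are short-lived repressors of early auxin-response genes that act through interaction with auxin response factors. According to the depositor, the coding sequence was PCR-amplified from a full-length maize cDNA clone and retains its native stop codon. It therefore suits untagged or N-terminally tagged expression after transfer, but not C-terminal fusions. No promoter is positioned to express the gene in the entry vector itself. The clone belongs to the Maize TFome collection of transcription factor ORFs and serves as a source for shuttling this gene into Gateway destination vectors for functional genomics studies.
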