Addgene plasmid #27749: pUT1159-HQ858703
Depositing lab: John Gray & Erich Grotewold. Depositing organization: University of Toledo. Publication: The Maize TFome--development of a transcription factor open reading frame collection for functional genomics. Burdo B, Gray J, Goetting-Minesky MP, Wittler B, Hunt M, Li T, Velliquette D, Thomas J, Gentzel I, dos Santos Brito M, Mejia-Guerra MK, Connolly LN, Qaisi D, Li W, Casas MI, Doseff AI, Grotewold E. Plant J. 2014 Oct;80(2):356-66. doi: 10.1111/tpj.12623. Epub 2014 Aug 26. PubMed 25053252.
Backbone
  Vector backbone: pENTR/D
  Backbone manufacturer: Invitrogen
  Backbone size w/o insert (bp): 2580
  Vector type: Entry vector
Growth in bacteria
  Bacterial resistance: Kanamycin, 50 μg/mL
  Growth temperature: 37°C
  Growth strain: DH5alpha
  Growth instructions: E. coli TOP10
  Copy number: Low Copy
Gene/Insert
  Gene/Insert name: AUX/IAA transcription factor from DV030103
  Species: Zea mays
  Insert size (bp): 828
  GenBank ID: HQ858703
  Cloning method: Restriction Enzyme
  Sequencing primers: 5′ M13 For; 3′ M13 Rev
Terms and licenses: Academic/Nonprofit Terms; Industry Terms: Not Available to Industry
Depositor comments: This CDS was amplified using PCR from a full length cDNA template from the Maize Full-length cDNA Project (www.maizecdna.org) and the PCR product included the stop codon. The PCR product was cloned into a Gateway pENTR/D vector. Further information on this gene may be obtained at www.grassius.org using the GenBank number. (The second half of the plasmid name is the GenBank Number for the sequence of the insert)
How to cite: pUT1159-HQ858703 was a gift from John Gray & Erich Grotewold (Addgene plasmid # 27749 ; http://n2t.net/addgene:27749 ; RRID:Addgene_27749)
