>Addgene plasmid #27749 | pUT1159-HQ858703 | addgene partial sequence | sequence record 34075 | 27749 with M13pUC-fwd
ATGATTTTATTTTGACTGATAGTGACCTGTTCGTTGCAACAAATTGATGAGCAATGCTTTTTTATAATGC
CAACTTTGTACAAAAAAGCAGGCTCCGCGGCCGCCCCCTTCACCATGGCGACAACGACGGACCTGGGGTT
CGAGGCGACGGAGCTCCGCCTGGGCCTGCCCGGCGGCAGCGGCGGGGGAGGGGGAGGGGAGCTGGCGCTG
GGCGGCGAGGGGAGGAGCTCGTCCTCCGCCTCCGGCAAGAGGGGCTTCGCCGAGACCATCGACCTGAAGC
TGAAGCTGGAGCCAGCGGCCGTCGTGGAGGCGGAGGAGGAGGAGGAGGACCACGGCGTTGCTGTTGCCCT
TGAGAAGGAGGAGGAGGCCGGGAAGATGAAGCGGTCCCCGAGCCAGAGCAGCGTCGCCGCCGCCGCCGTG
CTGGCTGACCCCGCCGAGAAGCCGCGCGCCGCCAAGGCTCAGGTGGTGGGATGGCCACCGGTCCGGTCGT
TCCGGAAGAACATCATGTCCGTGCAGTCCGACAAGGGCGCCGGCAAAGACGCCGCCGCCGCCAACGGCGA
CAAGTCCTCGGCGGCGGCAGGCGGCGGTGCCGCGTTCGTGAAGGTGAGCTTGGACGGCGCGCCCTACCTG
CGCAAAGTGGACCTCAAGATGTACAGGAGCTACCAGCAGCTGTCCAAGGCGCTCGAGAACATGTTCAGCT
CCTTCACCATCGGAAGCTGTGGGTCTCAAGGGATGAACGGCATGAACGAGAGCAAGCTGGTGGATCTGCT
CAACGGCTCCGAGTACGTGCCGACCTACGAGGAC
